Addgene plasmid #236072: pT/CAGGS-mVenus-P2A-NRASG12V
Purpose: Sleeping Beauty transposon plasmid for hydrodynamic tail vein injection (HDTVi) into mice. Caggs promotor driven expression of mVenus and mutant NRAS (NRASG12V).
Depositing lab: Masashi Narita. Depositing organization: Cancer Research UK Cambridge Institute (CRUK-CI), University of Cambridge. Publication: Titration of RAS alters senescent state and influences tumour initiation. Chan ASL, Zhu H, Narita M, Cassidy LD, Young ARJ, Bermejo-Rodriguez C, Janowska AT, Chen HC, Gough S, Oshimori N, Zender L, Aitken SJ, Hoare M, Narita M. Nature. 2024 Sep;633(8030):678-685. doi: 10.1038/s41586-024-07797-z. Epub 2024 Aug 7. PubMed 39112713.
Backbone
  Vector backbone: pT
  Total vector size (bp): 7719
  Vector type: Sleeping beauty transposon plasmid
Growth in bacteria
  Bacterial resistance: Ampicillin, 100 μg/mL
  Growth temperature: 37°C
  Growth strain: DH5alpha
  Copy number: High Copy
Gene/Insert 1
  Gene/Insert name: mVenus
  Species: Aequorea victoria
  Insert size (bp): 717
  GenBank ID: DQ092360
  Promoter: CAGGS
  Cloning method: Restriction Enzyme; 5′ cloning site - (unknown if destroyed); 3′ cloning site - (unknown if destroyed)
  Sequencing primers: 5′ -
Gene/Insert 2
  Gene/Insert name: NRAS G12V
  Species: H. sapiens (human)
  Mutation: G12V
  GenBank ID: NG_007572
  Entrez Gene: NRAS (a.k.a. ALPS4, CMNS, KRAS, N-ras, NCMS, NRAS1, NS6)
  Promoter: CAGGS
  Cloning method: Restriction Enzyme; 5′ cloning site - (unknown if destroyed); 3′ cloning site - (unknown if destroyed)
  Sequencing primers: 5′ -
Terms and licenses: Academic/Nonprofit Terms; Industry Terms: Not Available to Industry
How to cite: pT/CAGGS-mVenus-P2A-NRASG12V was a gift from Masashi Narita (Addgene plasmid # 236072 ; http://n2t.net/addgene:236072 ; RRID:Addgene_236072)
