[The description below was written by a language model from this plasmid's Addgene catalogue record and pLannotate feature annotations shown in this document.]
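Description:
pT/CAGGS-mVenus-P2A-NRASG12V is a Sleeping Beauty transposon donor plasmid of about 7.7 kb, built on the pT backbone and intended for hydrodynamic tail vein injection into mice. It is propagated in E. coli as a high-copy plasmid through a ColE1/pUC-type origin and selected with ampicillin via the β-lactamase gene. Remnants of lac regulatory elements, lacZα, rop and bom in the backbone are cloning-vector leftovers.

The payload is a single expression cassette driven by the CAGGS promoter, annotated here as the CMV immediate-early enhancer, chicken β-actin promoter fragments and the chimeric β-actin/β-globin intron, which together give strong constitutive expression in mammalian cells. Downstream lie the monomeric yellow fluorescent protein mVenus and human NRAS carrying the oncogenic G12V substitution. According to the construct name, the two are linked by a P2A self-cleaving peptide, which fits the short unannotated gap between the coding sequences, so one transcript yields both proteins and fluorescence marks oncogene-expressing cells. The cassette ends in a bGH polyadenylation signal.

Between NRAS and the poly(A) signal, the automated annotation also detects an EMCV IRES, short murine leukemia virus env and LTR fragments and a second small NRAS fragment. These appear to be carry-over from earlier vectors, and the record assigns them no function. The transposon inverted repeats are not explicitly annotated. Short hits labelled as SB100X fragments are too small to encode a transposase, so transposase presumably has to be supplied separately for genomic integration. The associated publication title concerns how RAS dosage affects senescence and tumour initiation.
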