Features (pLannotate 1.2.2; 29 found; start..end, strand, type, name):
    399..418     +  enhancer       CMV enhancer (fragment): human cytomegalovirus immediate early enhancer
    448..479     +  misc_feature   MCS (fragment): pBluescript multiple cloning site
    478..857     +  enhancer       CMV enhancer: human cytomegalovirus immediate early enhancer
    859..1022    +  promoter       chicken β-actin promoter (fragment): No description available
   1085..1106    +  promoter       chicken β-actin promoter (fragment): contains a 21-bp deletion relative to the standard chicken β-actin promoter
   1105..1136    +  promoter       chicken β-actin promoter (fragment): contains a 21-bp deletion relative to the standard chicken β-actin promoter
   1137..2153    +  intron         chimeric intron: chimera between introns from chicken β-actin and rabbit β-globin
   2151..2207    +  CDS            HBB (fragment): HBB_LEPEU - Experimental evidence at protein level: Swiss-Prot protein existence level 1. Involved in oxygen transport from the lung to the various peripheral tissues. From Lepus europaeus (European hare).
   2216..2932    +  CDS            mVenus: mVenus is a basic (constitutively fluorescent) yellow fluorescent protein published in 2006, derived from Aequorea victoria. It is reported to be a rapidly-maturing monomer with moderate acid sensitivity.
   2999..3565    +  CDS            NRAS: RASN_HUMAN - Also known as HRAS1. Experimental evidence at protein level: Swiss-Prot protein existence level 1. Ras proteins bind GDP/GTP and possess intrinsic GTPase activity. From Homo sapiens (Human).
   3712..4174    +  misc_feature   IRES: internal ribosome entry site (IRES) of the encephalomyocarditis virus (EMCV)
   4194..4266    +  CDS            env (fragment): murine leukemia virus gPr80 envelope polyprotein precursor; env; proteolytically cleaved into gp70SU and p15TM subunits
   4308..4343    +  LTR            3' LTR (ΔU3) (fragment): self-inactivating 3' long terminal repeat (LTR) from Moloney murine leukemia virus
   4354..4413    +  CDS            NRAS (fragment): RASN_HUMAN - Also known as HRAS1. Experimental evidence at protein level: Swiss-Prot protein existence level 1. Ras proteins bind GDP/GTP and possess intrinsic GTPase activity. From Homo sapiens (Human).
   4430..4654    +  polyA_signal   bGH poly(A) signal: bovine growth hormone polyadenylation signal
   4658..4677    +  promoter       SV40 promoter (fragment): SV40 enhancer and early promoter
   4676..4710    +  CDS            SB100X (fragment): hyperactive variant of the Sleeping Beauty transposase (Mátés et al., 2009)
   4710..4818    +  CDS            SB100X (fragment): hyperactive variant of the Sleeping Beauty transposase (Mátés et al., 2009)
   5051..5088    +  misc_feature   MCS (fragment): pUC18/19 multiple cloning site
   5125..5141    -  protein_bind   lac operator: The lac repressor binds to the lac operator to inhibit transcription in E. coli. This inhibition can be relieved by adding lactose or isopropyl-β-D-thiogalactopyranoside (IPTG). lac repressor encoded by lacI
   5149..5179    -  promoter       lac promoter: promoter for the E. coli lac operon
   5194..5215    -  protein_bind   CAP binding site: CAP binding activates transcription in the presence of cAMP. E. coli catabolite activator protein
   5228..5320    -  CDS            lacI (fragment): lac repressor; lacI; The lac repressor binds to the lac operator to inhibit transcription in E. coli. This inhibition can be relieved by adding lactose or isopropyl-β-D-thiogalactopyranoside (IPTG).
   5503..6091    -  rep_origin     ori: high-copy-number ColE1/pMB1/pBR322/pUC origin of replication
   6262..7122    -  CDS            AmpR: β-lactamase; bla; confers resistance to ampicillin, carbenicillin, and related antibiotics
   7123..7227    -  promoter       AmpR promoter: bla
   7322..7357    +  CDS            rop (fragment): Rop protein, which maintains plasmids at low copy number; rop
   7459..7558    +  misc_feature   bom (fragment): basis of mobility region from pBR322
   7564..3       -  CDS            lacZα (fragment) (across the origin): LacZα fragment of β-galactosidase; lacZ fragment
>Addgene plasmid #236072 | pT/CAGGS-mVenus-P2A-NRASG12V | addgene full sequence | sequence record 472895 | Addgene NGS Result
AATTCGAGCTCGGTACCCTACAGTTGAAGTCGGAAGTTTACATACACTTAAGTTGGAGTCATTAAAACTC
GTTTTTCAACTACTCCACAAATTTCTTGTTAACAAACAATAGTTTTGGCAAGTCAGTTAGGACATCTACT
TTGTGCATGACACAAGTCATTTTTCCAACAATTGTTTACAGACAGATTATTTCACTTATAATTCACTGTA
TCACAATTCCAGTGGGTCAGAAGTTTACATACACTAAGTTGACTGTGCCTTTAAACAGCTTGGAAAATTC
CAGAAAATGATGTCATGGCTTTAGAAGCTTCTGATAGACTAATTGACATCATTTGAGTCAATTGGAGGTG
TACCTGTGGATGTATTTCAAGGCGATGTACGGGCCAGATATACGCGTTGACATTGATTATTGACTAGTAA
CGGCCGCCAGTGTGCTGGAATTCTGCAGATATCAAGCTTATCGATACCGTCGACCTCGACATTGATTATT
GACTAGTTATTAATAGTAATCAATTACGGGGTCATTAGTTCATAGCCCATATATGGAGTTCCGCGTTACA
TAACTTACGGTAAATGGCCCGCCTGGCTGACCGCCCAACGACCCCCGCCCATTGACGTCAATAATGACGT
ATGTTCCCATAGTAACGCCAATAGGGACTTTCCATTGACGTCAATGGGTGGAGTATTTACGGTAAACTGC
CCACTTGGCAGTACATCAAGTGTATCATATGCCAAGTACGCCCCCTATTGACGTCAATGACGGTAAATGG
CCCGCCTGGCATTATGCCCAGTACATGACCTTATGGGACTTTCCTACTTGGCAGTACATCTACGTATTAG
TCATCGCTATTACCATGGTCGAGGTGAGCCCCACGTTCTGCTTCACTCTCCCCATCTCCCCCCCCTCCCC
ACCCCCAATTTTGTATTTATTTATTTTTTAATTATTTTGTGCAGCGATGGGGGCGGGGGGGGGGGGGGGC
GCGCGCCAGGGGGGGGGGGGGGGGGGGGGGGGGGGGGGGGGGGGGGGGGGGGGGGGGGGGGGGGGCGCCA
GGGGGGGGGGGGCGCCCCCGAGGGTTCCTTTTTTTGGGGGGGGGGGGGGGGGGGGGCCCTATAAAAAGCG
AAGCGCGCGGCGGGCGGGAGTCGCTGCGCGCTGCCTTCGCCCCGTGCCCCGCTCCGCCGCCGCCTCGCGC
CGCCCGCCCCGGCTCTGACTGACCGCGTTACTCCCACAGGTGAGCGGGCGGGACGGCCCTTCTCCTCCGG
GCTGTAATTAGCGCTTGGTTTAATGACGGCTTGTTTCTTTTCTGTGGCTGCGTGAAAGCCTTGAGGGGCT
CCGGGAGGGCCCTTTGTGCGGGGGGAGCGGCTCGGGGGGTGCGTGCGTGTGTGTGTGCGTGGGGAGCGCC
GCGTGCGGCTCCGCGCTGCCCGGCGGCTGTGAGCGCTGCGGGCGCGGCGCGGGGCTTTGTGCGCTCCGCA
GTGTGCGCGAGGGGAGCGCGGCCGGGGGCGGTGCCCCGCGGTGCGGGGGGGGCTGCGAGGGGAACAAAGG
CTGCGTGCGGGGTGTGTGCGTGGGGGGGTGAGCAGGGGGTGTGGGCGCGTCGGTCGGGCTGCAACCCCCC
CTGCACCCCCCTCCCCGAGTTGCTGAGCACGGCCCGGCTTCGGGTGCGGGGCTCCGTACGGGGCGTGGCG
CGGGGCTCGCCGTGCCGGGCGGGGGGTGGCGGCAGGTGGGGGTGCCGGGCGGGGCGGGGCCGCCTCGGGC
CGGGGAGGGCTCGGGGGAGGGGCGCGGCGGCCCCCGGAGCGCCGGCGGCTGTCGAGGCGCGGCGAGCCGC
AGCCATTGCCTTTTATGGTAATCGTGCGAGAGGGCGCAGGGACTTCCTTTGTCCCAAATCTGTGCGGAGC
CGAAATCTGGGAGGCGCCGCCGCACCCCCTCTAGCGGGCGCGGGGCGAAGCGGTGCGGCGCCGGCAGGAA
GGAAATGGGCGGGGAGGGCCTTCGTGCGTCGCCGCGCCGCCGTCCCCTTCTCCCTCTCCAGCCTCGGGGC
TGTCCGCGGGGGGACGGCTGCCTTCGGGGGGGACGGGGCAGGGCGGGGTTCGGCTTCTGGCGTGTGACCG
GCGGCTCTAGAGCCTCTGCTAACCATGTTCATGCCTTCTTCTTTTTCCTACAGCTCCTGGGCAACGTGCT
GGTTATTGTGCTGTCTCATCATTTTGGCAAAGAATTCGCGGCCGCATGGTGAGCAAGGGCGAGGAGCTGT
TCACCGGGGTGGTGCCCATCCTGGTCGAGCTGGACGGCGACGTAAACGGCCACAAGTTCAGCGTGTCCGG
CGAGGGCGAGGGCGATGCCACCTACGGCAAGCTGACCCTGAAGCTGATCTGCACCACCGGCAAGCTGCCC
GTGCCCTGGCCCACCCTCGTGACCACCCTGGGCTACGGCCTGCAGTGCTTCGCCCGCTACCCCGACCACA
TGAAGCAGCACGACTTCTTCAAGTCCGCCATGCCCGAAGGCTACGTCCAGGAGCGCACCATCTTCTTCAA
GGACGACGGCAACTACAAGACCCGCGCCGAGGTGAAGTTCGAGGGCGACACCCTGGTGAACCGCATCGAG
CTGAAGGGCATCGACTTCAAGGAGGACGGCAACATCCTGGGGCACAAGCTGGAGTACAACTACAACAGCC
ACAACGTCTATATCACCGCCGACAAGCAGAAGAACGGCATCAAGGCCAACTTCAAGATCCGCCACAACAT
CGAGGACGGCGGCGTGCAGCTCGCCGACCACTACCAGCAGAACACCCCCATCGGCGACGGCCCCGTGCTG
CTGCCCGACAACCACTACCTGAGCTACCAGTCCAAGCTGAGCAAAGACCCCAACGAGAAGCGCGATCACA
TGGTCCTGCTGGAGTTCGTGACCGCCGCCGGGATCACTCTCGGCATGGACGAGCTGTACAAAGGAAGCGG
AGCTACTAACTTCAGCCTGCTGAAGCAGGCTGGAGACGTGGAGGAGAACCCTGGACCTATGACTGAGTAC
AAACTGGTGGTGGTTGGAGCAGTTGGTGTTGGGAAAAGCGCACTGACAATCCAGCTAATCCAGAACCACT
TTGTAGATGAATATGATCCCACCATAGAGGATTCTTACAGAAAACAAGTGGTTATAGATGGTGAAACCTG
TTTGTTGGACATACTGGATACAGCTGGACAAGAAGAGTACAGTGCCATGAGAGACCAATACATGAGGACA
GGCGAAGGCTTCCTCTGTGTATTTGCCATCAATAATAGCAAGTCATTTGCGGATATTAACCTCTACAGGG
AACAGATTAAGCGAGTAAAAGACTCGGATGATGTACCTATGGTGCTAGTGGGAAACAAGTGTGATTTGCC
AACAAGGACAGTTGATACAAAACAAGCCCACGAACTGGCCAAGAGTTACGGGATTCCATTCATTGAAACC
TCAGCCAAGACCAGACAGGGTGTTGAAGATGCTTTTTACACACTGGTAAGAGAAATACGCCAGTACCGAA
TGAAAAAACTCAACAGCAGTGATGATGGGACTCAGGGTTGTATGGGATTGCCATGTGTGGTGATGTAAAC
CGGTAGGCCTCGTACGCTTAATTAACGGATCCGGAATTCCGCCCCCCCCCCTAACGTTACTGGCCGAAGC
CGCTTGGAATAAGGCCGGTGTGCGTTTGTCTATATGTTATTTTCCACCATATTGCCGTCTTTTGGCAATG
TGAGGGCCCGGAAACCTGGCCCTGTCTTCTTGACGAGCATTCCTAGGGGTCTTTCCCCTCTCGCCAAAGG
AATGCAAGGTCTGTTGAATGTCGTGAAGGAAGCAGTTCCTCTGGAAGCTTCTTGAAGACAAACAACGTCT
GTAGCGACCCTTTGCAGGCAGCGGAACCCCCCACCTGGCGACAGGTGCCTCTGCGGCCAAAAGCCACGTG
TATAAGATACACCTGCAAAGGCGGCACAACCCCAGTGCCACGTTGTGAGTTGGATAGTTGTGGAAAGAGT
CAAATGGCTCTCCTCAAGCGTATTCAACAAGGGGCTGAAGGATGCCCAGAAGGTACCCCATTGTATGGGA
TCTGATCTGGGGCCTCGGTGCACATGCTTTACATGTGTTTAGTCGAGGTTAAAAAAACGTCTAGGCCCCC
CGAACCACGGGGACGTGGTTTTCCTTTGAAAAACACGATGATAAGCTTGATCACGCGTCTCGAGATATCA
GTGGTCCAGGCTCTAGTTTTGACTCAACAATATCACCAGCTGAAGCCTATAGAGTACGAGCCATAGATAA
AATAAAAGATTTTATTTAGTCTCCAGAAAAAGGGGGGAATGAAAGACCCCACCTGTAGGTTTGGCAAGCT
AGCATTCCCGGGAAAACTCAACAGCAGTGATGATGGGACTCAGGGTTGTATGGGATTGCCATGTGTGGTG
ATGTAAGGATCAGCCTCGACTGTGCCTTCTAGTTGCCAGCCATCTGTTGTTTGCCCCTCCCCCGTGCCTT
CCTTGACCCTGGAAGGTGCCACTCCCACTGTCCTTTCCTAATAAAATGAGGAAATTGCATCGCATTGTCT
GAGTAGGTGTCATTCTATTCTGGGGGGTGGGGTGGGGCAGGACAGCAAGGGGGAGGATTGGGAAGACAAT
AGCAGGCATGCTGGGGATGCGGTGGGCTCTATGGCTTCTGAGGCGGAAAGAACCAGCCATCACAAAGCTC
TGACCTCAATCCTATAGAAAGGAGGAATGAGCCAAAATTCACCCAACTTATTGTGGGAAGCTTGTGGAAG
GCTACTCGAAATGTTTGACCCAAGTTAAACAATTTAAAGGCAATGCTACCAAATACTAATTGAGTGTATG
TTAACTTCTGACCCACTGGGAATGTGATGAAAGAAATAAAAGCTGAAATGAATCATTCTCTCTACTATTA
TTCTGATATTTCACATTCTTAAAATAAAGTGGTGATCCTAACTGACCTTAAGACAGGGAATCTTTACTCG
GATTAAATGTCAGGAATTGTGAAAAAGTGAGTTTAAATGTATTTGGCTAAGGTGTATGTAAACTTCCGAC
TTCAACTGTAGGGGATCCTCTAGAGTCGACCTGCAGGCATGCAAGCTTGGCGTAATCATGGTCATAGCTG
TTTCCTGTGTGAAATTGTTATCCGCTCACAATTCCACACAACATACGAGCCGGAAGCATAAAGTGTAAAG
CCTGGGGTGCCTAATGAGTGAGCTAACTCACATTAATTGCGTTGCGCTCACTGCCCGCTTTCCAGTCGGG
AAACCTGTCGTGCCAGCTGCATTAATGAATCGGCCAACGCGCGGGGAGAGGCGGTTTGCGTATTGGGCGC
TCTTCCGCTTCCTCGCTCACTGACTCGCTGCGCTCGGTCGTTCGGCTGCGGCGAGCGGTATCAGCTCACT
CAAAGGCGGTAATACGGTTATCCACAGAATCAGGGGATAACGCAGGAAAGAACATGTGAGCAAAAGGCCA
GCAAAAGGCCAGGAACCGTAAAAAGGCCGCGTTGCTGGCGTTTTTCCATAGGCTCCGCCCCCCTGACGAG
CATCACAAAAATCGACGCTCAAGTCAGAGGTGGCGAAACCCGACAGGACTATAAAGATACCAGGCGTTTC
CCCCTGGAAGCTCCCTCGTGCGCTCTCCTGTTCCGACCCTGCCGCTTACCGGATACCTGTCCGCCTTTCT
CCCTTCGGGAAGCGTGGCGCTTTCTCATAGCTCACGCTGTAGGTATCTCAGTTCGGTGTAGGTCGTTCGC
TCCAAGCTGGGCTGTGTGCACGAACCCCCCGTTCAGCCCGACCGCTGCGCCTTATCCGGTAACTATCGTC
TTGAGTCCAACCCGGTAAGACACGACTTATCGCCACTGGCAGCAGCCACTGGTAACAGGATTAGCAGAGC
GAGGTATGTAGGCGGTGCTACAGAGTTCTTGAAGTGGTGGCCTAACTACGGCTACACTAGAAGAACAGTA
TTTGGTATCTGCGCTCTGCTGAAGCCAGTTACCTTCGGAAAAAGAGTTGGTAGCTCTTGATCCGGCAAAC
AAACCACCGCTGGTAGCGGTGGTTTTTTTGTTTGCAAGCAGCAGATTACGCGCAGAAAAAAAGGATCTCA
AGAAGATCCTTTGATCTTTTCTACGGGGTCTGACGCTCAGTGGAACGAAAACTCACGTTAAGGGATTTTG
GTCATGAGATTATCAAAAAGGATCTTCACCTAGATCCTTTTAAATTAAAAATGAAGTTTTAAATCAATCT
AAAGTATATATGAGTAAACTTGGTCTGACAGTTACCAATGCTTAATCAGTGAGGCACCTATCTCAGCGAT
CTGTCTATTTCGTTCATCCATAGTTGCCTGACTCCCCGTCGTGTAGATAACTACGATACGGGAGGGCTTA
CCATCTGGCCCCAGTGCTGCAATGATACCGCGAGACCCACGCTCACCGGCTCCAGATTTATCAGCAATAA
ACCAGCCAGCCGGAAGGGCCGAGCGCAGAAGTGGTCCTGCAACTTTATCCGCCTCCATCCAGTCTATTAA
TTGTTGCCGGGAAGCTAGAGTAAGTAGTTCGCCAGTTAATAGTTTGCGCAACGTTGTTGCCATTGCTACA
GGCATCGTGGTGTCACGCTCGTCGTTTGGTATGGCTTCATTCAGCTCCGGTTCCCAACGATCAAGGCGAG
TTACATGATCCCCCATGTTGTGCAAAAAAGCGGTTAGCTCCTTCGGTCCTCCGATCGTTGTCAGAAGTAA
GTTGGCCGCAGTGTTATCACTCATGGTTATGGCAGCACTGCATAATTCTCTTACTGTCATGCCATCCGTA
AGATGCTTTTCTGTGACTGGTGAGTACTCAACCAAGTCATTCTGAGAATAGTGTATGCGGCGACCGAGTT
GCTCTTGCCCGGCGTCAATACGGGATAATACCGCGCCACATAGCAGAACTTTAAAAGTGCTCATCATTGG
AAAACGTTCTTCGGGGCGAAAACTCTCAAGGATCTTACCGCTGTTGAGATCCAGTTCGATGTAACCCACT
CGTGCACCCAACTGATCTTCAGCATCTTTTACTTTCACCAGCGTTTCTGGGTGAGCAAAAACAGGAAGGC
AAAATGCCGCAAAAAAGGGAATAAGGGCGACACGGAAATGTTGAATACTCATACTCTTCCTTTTTCAATA
TTATTGAAGCATTTATCAGGGTTATTGTCTCATGAGCGGATACATATTTGAATGTATTTAGAAAAATAAA
CAAATAGGGGTTCCGCGCACATTTCCCCGAAAAGTGCCACCTGACGTCTAAGAAACCATTATTATCATGA
CATTAACCTATAAAAATAGGCGTATCACGAGGCCCTTTCGTCTCGCGCGTTTCGGTGATGACGGTGAAAA
CCTCTGACACATGCAGCTCCCGGAGACGGTCACAGCTTGTCTGTAAGCGGATGCCGGGAGCAGACAAGCC
CGTCAGGGCGCGTCAGCGGGTGTTGGCGGGTGTCGGGGCTGGCTTAACTATGCGGCATCAGAGCAGATTG
TACTGAGAGTGCACCATATGCGGTGTGAAATACCGCACAGATGCGTAAGGAGAAAATACCGCATCAGGCG
CCATTCGCCATTCAGGCTGCGCAACTGTTGGGAAGGGCGATCGGTGCGGGCCTCTTCGCTATTACGCCAG
CTGGCGAAAGGGGGATGTGCTGCAAGGCGATTAAGTTGGGTAACGCCAGGGTTTTCCCAGTCACGACGTT
GTAAAACGACGGCCAGTG
